Addgene plasmid #209015: pFSynWSyt1C2AB(143-421)msGFP
Purpose: Overexpression of truncated syt1 tagged with GFP in mammalian cells
Depositing lab: Edwin Chapman. Depositing organization: University of Wisconsin, Madison. Publication: The juxtamembrane linker of synaptotagmin 1 regulates Ca(2+) binding via liquid-liquid phase separation. Mehta N, Mondal S, Watson ET, Cui Q, Chapman ER. Nat Commun. 2024 Jan 4;15(1):262. doi: 10.1038/s41467-023-44414-5. PubMed 38177243.
Backbone
  Vector backbone: FUGW (Addgene #14883)
  Vector type: Mammalian Expression, Lentiviral
Growth in bacteria
  Bacterial resistance: Ampicillin, 100 μg/mL
  Growth temperature: 37°C
  Growth strain: NEB Stable
  Copy number: High Copy
Gene/Insert
  Gene/Insert name: syt1
  Species: R. norvegicus (rat)
  Mutation: aa 143-421 only
  Entrez Gene: Syt1 (a.k.a. P65)
  Tag / fusion protein: msfGFP (C terminal on insert)
  Cloning method: Unknown
Terms and licenses: Academic/Nonprofit Terms; Industry Terms: Not Available to Industry
Depositor comments: Please visit https://doi.org/10.1101/2023.08.11.551903 for bioRxiv preprint.
How to cite: pFSynWSyt1C2AB(143-421)msGFP was a gift from Edwin Chapman (Addgene plasmid # 209015 ; http://n2t.net/addgene:209015 ; RRID:Addgene_209015)
