[The description below was written by a language model from this plasmid's Addgene catalogue record and pLannotate feature annotations shown in this document.]
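Description:
pFSynWSyt1C2AB(143-421)msGFP is a 9,979 nt HIV-1-based lentiviral transfer plasmid built on the FUGW backbone, in which a human synapsin I (hSyn) promoter drives the payload, conferring neuron-specific expression. It is maintained in E. coli through a high-copy ColE1/pUC-type origin with ampicillin resistance (AmpR). An f1 origin is also present, along with an SV40/EM7-driven BleoR cassette lying outside the viral transcription unit that could confer Zeocin resistance. The viral genome is transcribed from a CMV enhancer/promoter fused to a truncated 5' LTR. It carries the Ψ packaging signal with a gag fragment, the Rev response element for Rev-dependent nuclear export, and the cPPT/CTS. These elements allow packaging into particles when helper functions are supplied in trans. Downstream of the cargo sit a WPRE, which enhances transcript expression, a second truncated LTR and a bGH polyadenylation signal.

The insert is a truncated rat synaptotagmin 1 comprising only residues 143-421. As the construct name indicates, this corresponds to the tandem C2A and C2B domains, so the N-terminal portion of the protein is absent. The automated annotation matched this fragment to the mouse orthologue, but the catalogue records the species as rat. The fragment is fused at its C terminus to a monomeric superfolder GFP, listed as msfGFP in the catalogue and annotated as msGFP2 in the feature table, which allows the protein to be followed by fluorescence. The stated purpose is overexpression of GFP-tagged truncated syt1 in mammalian cells. The associated study examined how the juxtamembrane linker of synaptotagmin 1 regulates calcium binding through liquid-liquid phase separation.
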