Features (pLannotate 1.2.2; 31 found; start..end, strand, type, name):
     31..83      -  misc_feature   bom (fragment): basis of mobility region from pBR322
    238..617     +  enhancer       CMV enhancer: human cytomegalovirus immediate early enhancer
    618..817     +  promoter       CMV promoter: human cytomegalovirus (CMV) immediate early promoter
    835..1015    +  LTR            5' LTR (truncated): truncated 5' long terminal repeat (LTR) from HIV-1
   1062..1187    +  misc_feature   HIV-1 Ψ: packaging signal of human immunodeficiency virus type 1
   1171..1534    +  CDS            HIV-1 gag (fragment): gag protein from human immunodeficiency virus 1; gag
   1680..1913    +  misc_feature   RRE: The Rev response element (RRE) of HIV-1 allows for Rev-dependent mRNA export from the nucleus to the cytoplasm.
   2290..2390    +  CDS            Rev (fragment): human immunodeficiency virus 1 (HIV-1) Rev protein; rev; enhances nuclear export of unspliced and incompletely spliced viral mRNAs
   2440..2557    +  misc_feature   cPPT/CTS: central polypurine tract and central termination sequence of HIV-1
   2602..3048    +  promoter       hSyn promoter: human synapsin I promoter; confers neuron-specific expression (Kügler et al., 2003)
   3066..3905    +  CDS            Syt1 (fragment): SYT1_MOUSE - Experimental evidence at protein level: Swiss-Prot protein existence level 1. Calcium sensor that participates in triggering neurotransmitter release at the synapse (PubMed:11242035). May have a regulatory role in the membrane interactions during trafficking of synaptic vesicles at the active zone of the synapse (PubMed:7961887). It binds acidic phospholipids with a specificity that requires the presence of both an acidic head group and a diacyl backbone. A Ca(2+)- dependent interaction between synaptotagmin and putative receptors for activated protein kinase C has also been repor
   3948..4637    +  CDS            msGFP2: photostable monomeric superfolder GFP (Valbuena et al., 2020)
   4647..4671    +  misc_feature   MCS (fragment): pBluescript multiple cloning site
   4671..5259    +  misc_feature   WPRE: woodchuck hepatitis virus posttranscriptional regulatory element
   5196..5777    +  CDS            nef (fragment): NEF_HV1H2 - Experimental evidence at protein level: Swiss-Prot protein existence level 1. Extracellular Nef protein targets CD4(+) T-lymphocytes for apoptosis by interacting with CXCR4 surface receptors. From Human immunodeficiency virus type 1 group M subtype B (isolate HXB2) (HIV-1).
   5784..5964    +  LTR            5' LTR (truncated): truncated 5' long terminal repeat (LTR) from HIV-1
   5996..6220    +  polyA_signal   bGH poly(A) signal: bovine growth hormone polyadenylation signal
   6224..6245    +  promoter       SV40 promoter (fragment): SV40 enhancer and early promoter
   6266..6694    +  rep_origin     f1 ori (sequence partly withheld): f1 bacteriophage origin of replication; arrow indicates direction of (+) strand synthesis
   6708..7037    +  promoter       SV40 promoter: SV40 enhancer and early promoter
   7085..7132    +  promoter       EM7 promoter: synthetic bacterial promoter&nbsp
   7151..7525    +  CDS            BleoR: antibiotic-binding protein; Sh ble from Streptoalloteichus hindustanus; confers resistance to bleomycin, phleomycin, and Zeocin™
   7535..7660    +  CDS            ble (fragment): BLE_KLEPN - Experimental evidence at protein level: Swiss-Prot protein existence level 1. Binding protein with a strong affinity to the bleomycin family of antibiotics. Binds to CL990; an antimitotic-antibiotic compound. From Klebsiella pneumoniae.
   7655..7776    +  polyA_signal   SV40 poly(A) signal: SV40 polyadenylation signal
   7849..7865    -  protein_bind   lac operator: The lac repressor binds to the lac operator to inhibit transcription in E. coli. This inhibition can be relieved by adding lactose or isopropyl-β-D-thiogalactopyranoside (IPTG). lac repressor encoded by lacI
   7873..7903    -  promoter       lac promoter: promoter for the E. coli lac operon
   7918..7939    -  protein_bind   CAP binding site: CAP binding activates transcription in the presence of cAMP. E. coli catabolite activator protein
   7952..8044    -  CDS            lacI (fragment): lac repressor; lacI; The lac repressor binds to the lac operator to inhibit transcription in E. coli. This inhibition can be relieved by adding lactose or isopropyl-β-D-thiogalactopyranoside (IPTG).
   8227..8815    -  rep_origin     ori: high-copy-number ColE1/pMB1/pBR322/pUC origin of replication
   8986..9846    -  CDS            AmpR: β-lactamase; bla; confers resistance to ampicillin, carbenicillin, and related antibiotics
   9847..9951    -  promoter       AmpR promoter: bla
>Addgene plasmid #209015 | pFSynWSyt1C2AB(143-421)msGFP | addgene full sequence | sequence record 413974 | Addgene NGS Result
GTCGACGGATCGGGAGATCTCCCGATCCCCTATGGTGCACTCTCAGTACAATCTGCTCTGATGCCGCATA
GTTAAGCCAGTATCTGCTCCCTGCTTGTGTGTTGGAGGTCGCTGAGTAGTGCGCGAGCAAAATTTAAGCT
ACAACAAGGCAAGGCTTGACCGACAATTGCATGAAGAATCTGCTTAGGGTTAGGCGTTTTGCGCTGCTTC
GCGATGTACGGGCCAGATATACGCGTTGACATTGATTATTGACTAGTTATTAATAGTAATCAATTACGGG
GTCATTAGTTCATAGCCCATATATGGAGTTCCGCGTTACATAACTTACGGTAAATGGCCCGCCTGGCTGA
CCGCCCAACGACCCCCGCCCATTGACGTCAATAATGACGTATGTTCCCATAGTAACGCCAATAGGGACTT
TCCATTGACGTCAATGGGTGGAGTATTTACGGTAAACTGCCCACTTGGCAGTACATCAAGTGTATCATAT
GCCAAGTACGCCCCCTATTGACGTCAATGACGGTAAATGGCCCGCCTGGCATTATGCCCAGTACATGACC
TTATGGGACTTTCCTACTTGGCAGTACATCTACGTATTAGTCATCGCTATTACCATGGTGATGCGGTTTT
GGCAGTACATCAATGGGCGTGGATAGCGGTTTGACTCACGGGGATTTCCAAGTCTCCACCCCATTGACGT
CAATGGGAGTTTGTTTTGGCACCAAAATCAACGGGACTTTCCAAAATGTCGTAACAACTCCGCCCCATTG
ACGCAAATGGGCGGTAGGCGTGTACGGTGGGAGGTCTATATAAGCAGCGCGTTTTGCCTGTACTGGGTCT
CTCTGGTTAGACCAGATCTGAGCCTGGGAGCTCTCTGGCTAACTAGGGAACCCACTGCTTAAGCCTCAAT
AAAGCTTGCCTTGAGTGCTTCAAGTAGTGTGTGCCCGTCTGTTGTGTGACTCTGGTAACTAGAGATCCCT
CAGACCCTTTTAGTCAGTGTGGAAAATCTCTAGCAGTGGCGCCCGAACAGGGACTTGAAAGCGAAAGGGA
AACCAGAGGAGCTCTCTCGACGCAGGACTCGGCTTGCTGAAGCGCGCACGGCAAGAGGCGAGGGGCGGCG
ACTGGTGAGTACGCCAAAAATTTTGACTAGCGGAGGCTAGAAGGAGAGAGATGGGTGCGAGAGCGTCAGT
ATTAAGCGGGGGAGAATTAGATCGCGATGGGAAAAAATTCGGTTAAGGCCAGGGGGAAAGAAAAAATATA
AATTAAAACATATAGTATGGGCAAGCAGGGAGCTAGAACGATTCGCAGTTAATCCTGGCCTGTTAGAAAC
ATCAGAAGGCTGTAGACAAATACTGGGACAGCTACAACCATCCCTTCAGACAGGATCAGAAGAACTTAGA
TCATTATATAATACAGTAGCAACCCTCTATTGTGTGCATCAAAGGATAGAGATAAAAGACACCAAGGAAG
CTTTAGACAAGATAGAGGAAGAGCAAAACAAAAGTAAGACCACCGCACAGCAAGCGGCCGCTGATCTTCA
GACCTGGAGGAGGAGATATGAGGGACAATTGGAGAAGTGAATTATATAAATATAAAGTAGTAAAAATTGA
ACCATTAGGAGTAGCACCCACCAAGGCAAAGAGAAGAGTGGTGCAGAGAGAAAAAAGAGCAGTGGGAATA
GGAGCTTTGTTCCTTGGGTTCTTGGGAGCAGCAGGAAGCACTATGGGCGCAGCGTCAATGACGCTGACGG
TACAGGCCAGACAATTATTGTCTGGTATAGTGCAGCAGCAGAACAATTTGCTGAGGGCTATTGAGGCGCA
ACAGCATCTGTTGCAACTCACAGTCTGGGGCATCAAGCAGCTCCAGGCAAGAATCCTGGCTGTGGAAAGA
TACCTAAAGGATCAACAGCTCCTGGGGATTTGGGGTTGCTCTGGAAAACTCATTTGCACCACTGCTGTGC
CTTGGAATGCTAGTTGGAGTAATAAATCTCTGGAACAGATTTGGAATCACACGACCTGGATGGAGTGGGA
CAGAGAAATTAACAATTACACAAGCTTAATACACTCCTTAATTGAAGAATCGCAAAACCAGCAAGAAAAG
AATGAACAAGAATTATTGGAATTAGATAAATGGGCAAGTTTGTGGAATTGGTTTAACATAACAAATTGGC
TGTGGTATATAAAATTATTCATAATGATAGTAGGAGGCTTGGTAGGTTTAAGAATAGTTTTTGCTGTACT
TTCTATAGTGAATAGAGTTAGGCAGGGATATTCACCATTATCGTTTCAGACCCACCTCCCAACCCCGAGG
GGACCCGACAGGCCCGAAGGAATAGAAGAAGAAGGTGGAGAGAGAGACAGAGACAGATCCATTCGATTAG
TGAACGGATCGGCACTGCGTGCGCCAATTCTGCAGACAAATGGCAGTATTCATCCACAATTTTAAAAGAA
AAGGGGGGATTGGGGGGTACAGTGCAGGGGAAAGAATAGTAGACATAATAGCAACAGACATACAAACTAA
AGAATTACAAAAACAAATTACAAAAATTCAAAATTTTCGGGTTTATTACAGGGACAGCAGAGATCCAGTT
TGGTTAATTAAAGTGCAAGTGGTTTTAGGACCAGGATGAGGCGGGGTGGGGGTGCCTACCTGACGACCGA
CCCCGACCCACTGGACAAGCACCCAACCCCCATTCCCCAAATTGCGCATCCCCTATCAGAGAGGGGGAGG
GGAAACAGGATGCGGCGAGGCGCGTGCGCACTGCCAGCTTCAGCACCGCGGACAGTGCCTTCGCCCCCGC
CTGGCGGCGCGCGCCACCGCCGCCTCAGCACTGAAGGCGCGCTGACGTCACTCGCCGGTCCCCCGTAAAC
TCCCCTTCCCGGCCACCTTGGTCGCGTCCGCGCCGCCGCCGGCCCAGCCGGACCGCACCACGCGAGGCGC
GAGATAGGGGGGCACGGGCGCGACCATCTGCGCTGCGGCGCCGGCGACTCAGCGCTGCCTCAGTCTGCGG
TGGGCAGCGGAGGAGTCGTGTCGTGCCTGAGAGCGCAGGTACGGCTAGCGCCACCATGGGAAAGCTCCAA
TATTCACTGGACTATGACTTCCAGAATAACCAGCTGTTGGTGGGAATCATCCAGGCTGCTGAACTGCCCG
CCCTGGACATGGGGGGTACATCCGATCCATACGTCAAAGTCTTCCTGCTGCCTGACAAAAAGAAGAAATT
TGAGACTAAAGTCCACCGGAAAACCCTCAATCCAGTCTTCAATGAACAATTTACTTTCAAGGTACCCTAC
TCGGAATTAGGTGGCAAAACCCTGGTGATGGCTGTGTATGACTTTGATCGCTTCTCCAAGCACGACATCA
TCGGAGAGTTCAAAGTTCCTATGAACACCGTGGATTTTGGCCATGTGACCGAGGAGTGGCGCGATCTCCA
GAGCGCTGAGAAAGAAGAGCAAGAGAAACTGGGTGACATCTGCTTCTCCCTCCGCTACGTCCCTACTGCC
GGCAAACTGACTGTTGTCATTCTGGAAGCCAAGAACCTGAAGAAGATGGATGTGGGTGGCTTATCTGATC
CCTACGTGAAGATTCACCTGATGCAGAACGGTAAGAGGCTGAAGAAGAAAAAGACGACGATTAAGAAGAA
CACACTCAACCCCTACTACAACGAGTCCTTCAGCTTTGAAGTTCCGTTCGAGCAAATCCAGAAAGTGCAA
GTGGTGGTAACTGTTTTGGACTATGACAAGATTGGCAAGAACGACGCCATCGGAAAAGTCTTCGTTGGTT
ACAACAGCACTGGGGCGGAGCTGCGACACTGGTCAGACATGCTGGCCAACCCCCGGCGACCCATCGCACA
GTGGCACACTCTGCAGGTAGAGGAGGAGGTTGATGCCATGCTGGCTGTCAAGAAGGGATCCGGAAGTTCG
GGGTCCAGCGGTTCTTCAGGCAGTTCCATGGATAGCACTGAGAGCCTGTTCACCGGGGTGGTGCCCATCC
TGGTCGAGCTGGACGGCGACGTAAACGGCCACAAGTTCAGCGTGCGCGGCGAGGGCGAGGGCGATGCCAC
CAACGGCAAGCTGACCCTGAAGTTCATCTGCACCACCGGCAAGCTGCCCGTGCCCTGGCCCACCCTCGTG
ACCACCCTGACCTACGGCGTGCAGTGCTTCAGCCGCTACCCCGACCACATGAAGCAGCACGACTTCTTCA
AGTCCGCCATGCCCGAAGGCTACGTCCAGGAGCGCACCATCACCTTCAAGGACGACGGCACCTACAAGAC
CCGCGCCGAGGTGAAGTTCGAGGGCGACACCCTGGTGAACCGCATCGAGCTGAAGGGCATCGACTTCAAG
GAGGACGGCAACATCCTGGGGCACAAGCTGGAGTACAACTTCAACAGCCACAACGTCTATATCACCGCCG
ACAAGCAGAAGAACGGCATCAAGGCCAACTTCAAGATCCGCCACAACGTGGAGGACGGCAGCGTGCAGCT
CGCCGACCACTACCAGCAGAACACCCCCATCGGCGACGGCCCCGTGCTGCTGCCCGACAACCACTACCTG
AGCACCCAGTCCAAGCTGAGCAAAGACCCCAACGAGAAGCGCGATCACATGGTCCTGCTGGAGTTCGTGA
CCGCCGCCGGGATCACTCACGGCTAAGAATTCGATATCAAGCTTATCGATAATCAACCTCTGGATTACAA
AATTTGTGAAAGATTGACTGGTATTCTTAACTATGTTGCTCCTTTTACGCTATGTGGATACGCTGCTTTA
ATGCCTTTGTATCATGCTATTGCTTCCCGTATGGCTTTCATTTTCTCCTCCTTGTATAAATCCTGGTTGC
TGTCTCTTTATGAGGAGTTGTGGCCCGTTGTCAGGCAACGTGGCGTGGTGTGCACTGTGTTTGCTGACGC
AACCCCCACTGGTTGGGGCATTGCCACCACCTGTCAGCTCCTTTCCGGGACTTTCGCTTTCCCCCTCCCT
ATTGCCACGGCGGAACTCATCGCCGCCTGCCTTGCCCGCTGCTGGACAGGGGCTCGGCTGTTGGGCACTG
ACAATTCCGTGGTGTTGTCGGGGAAATCATCGTCCTTTCCTTGGCTGCTCGCCTGTGTTGCCACCTGGAT
TCTGCGCGGGACGTCCTTCTGCTACGTCCCTTCGGCCCTCAATCCAGCGGACCTTCCTTCCCGCGGCCTG
CTGCCGGCTCTGCGGCCTCTTCCGCGTCTTCGCCTTCGCCCTCAGACGAGTCGGATCTCCCTTTGGGCCG
CCTCCCCGCATCGATACCGTCGACCTCGAGACCTAGAAAAACATGGAGCAATCACAAGTAGCAATACAGC
AGCTACCAATGCTGATTGTGCCTGGCTAGAAGCACAAGAGGAGGAGGAGGTGGGTTTTCCAGTCACACCT
CAGGTACCTTTAAGACCAATGACTTACAAGGCAGCTGTAGATCTTAGCCACTTTTTAAAAGAAAAGGGGG
GACTGGAAGGGCTAATTCACTCCCAACGAAGACAAGATATCCTTGATCTGTGGATCTACCACACACAAGG
CTACTTCCCTGATTGGCAGAACTACACACCAGGGCCAGGGATCAGATATCCACTGACCTTTGGATGGTGC
TACAAGCTAGTACCAGTTGAGCAAGAGAAGGTAGAAGAAGCCAATGAAGGAGAGAACACCCGCTTGTTAC
ACCCTGTGAGCCTGCATGGGATGGATGACCCGGAGAGAGAAGTATTAGAGTGGAGGTTTGACAGCCGCCT
AGCATTTCATCACATGGCCCGAGAGCTGCATCCGGACTGTACTGGGTCTCTCTGGTTAGACCAGATCTGA
GCCTGGGAGCTCTCTGGCTAACTAGGGAACCCACTGCTTAAGCCTCAATAAAGCTTGCCTTGAGTGCTTC
AAGTAGTGTGTGCCCGTCTGTTGTGTGACTCTGGTAACTAGAGATCCCTCAGACCCTTTTAGTCAGTGTG
GAAAATCTCTAGCAGGGCCCGTTTAAACCCGCTGATCAGCCTCGACTGTGCCTTCTAGTTGCCAGCCATC
TGTTGTTTGCCCCTCCCCCGTGCCTTCCTTGACCCTGGAAGGTGCCACTCCCACTGTCCTTTCCTAATAA
AATGAGGAAATTGCATCGCATTGTCTGAGTAGGTGTCATTCTATTCTGGGGGGTGGGGTGGGGCAGGACA
GCAAGGGGGAGGATTGGGAAGACAATAGCAGGCATGCTGGGGATGCGGTGGGCTCTATGGCTTCTGAGGC
GGAAAGAACCAGCTGGGGCTCTAGGGGGTATCCCC
[124 nt withheld, positions 6266-6389]
C
[91 nt withheld, positions 6391-6481]
A
[49 nt withheld, positions 6483-6531]
CCTTTGACGTTGGAGTCCACGTTCTTT
[37 nt withheld, positions 6559-6595]
ACCCTATCTCGGTCTATTCTTTTGATTTATAAGGGATTTTGCCGATTTCGGCCTATTGGTTAAAAAATGA
GCTGATTTAACAAAAATTTAACGCGAATTAATTCTGTGGAATGTGTGTCAGTTAGGGTGTGGAAAGTCCC
CAGGCTCCCCAGCAGGCAGAAGTATGCAAAGCATGCATCTCAATTAGTCAGCAACCAGGTGTGGAAAGTC
CCCAGGCTCCCCAGCAGGCAGAAGTATGCAAAGCATGCATCTCAATTAGTCAGCAACCATAGTCCCGCCC
CTAACTCCGCCCATCCCGCCCCTAACTCCGCCCAGTTCCGCCCATTCTCCGCCCCATGGCTGACTAATTT
TTTTTATTTATGCAGAGGCCGAGGCCGCCTCTGCCTCTGAGCTATTCCAGAAGTAGTGAGGAGGCTTTTT
TGGAGGCCTAGGCTTTTGCAAAAAGCTCCCGGGAGCTTGTATATCCATTTTCGGATCTGATCAGCACGTG
TTGACAATTAATCATCGGCATAGTATATCGGCATAGTATAATACGACAAGGTGAGGAACTAAACCATGGC
CAAGTTGACCAGTGCCGTTCCGGTGCTCACCGCGCGCGACGTCGCCGGAGCGGTCGAGTTCTGGACCGAC
CGGCTCGGGTTCTCCCGGGACTTCGTGGAGGACGACTTCGCCGGTGTGGTCCGGGACGACGTGACCCTGT
TCATCAGCGCGGTCCAGGACCAGGTGGTGCCGGACAACACCCTGGCCTGGGTGTGGGTGCGCGGCCTGGA
CGAGCTGTACGCCGAGTGGTCGGAGGTCGTGTCCACGAACTTCCGGGACGCCTCCGGGCCGGCCATGACC
GAGATCGGCGAGCAGCCGTGGGGGCGGGAGTTCGCCCTGCGCGACCCGGCCGGCAACTGCGTGCACTTCG
TGGCCGAGGAGCAGGACTGACACGTGCTACGAGATTTCGATTCCACCGCCGCCTTCTATGAAAGGTTGGG
CTTCGGAATCGTTTTCCGGGACGCCGGCTGGATGATCCTCCAGCGCGGGGATCTCATGCTGGAGTTCTTC
GCCCACCCCAACTTGTTTATTGCAGCTTATAATGGTTACAAATAAAGCAATAGCATCACAAATTTCACAA
ATAAAGCATTTTTTTCACTGCATTCTAGTTGTGGTTTGTCCAAACTCATCAATGTATCTTATCATGTCTG
TATACCGTCGACCTCTAGCTAGAGCTTGGCGTAATCATGGTCATAGCTGTTTCCTGTGTGAAATTGTTAT
CCGCTCACAATTCCACACAACATACGAGCCGGAAGCATAAAGTGTAAAGCCTGGGGTGCCTAATGAGTGA
GCTAACTCACATTAATTGCGTTGCGCTCACTGCCCGCTTTCCAGTCGGGAAACCTGTCGTGCCAGCTGCA
TTAATGAATCGGCCAACGCGCGGGGAGAGGCGGTTTGCGTATTGGGCGCTCTTCCGCTTCCTCGCTCACT
GACTCGCTGCGCTCGGTCGTTCGGCTGCGGCGAGCGGTATCAGCTCACTCAAAGGCGGTAATACGGTTAT
CCACAGAATCAGGGGATAACGCAGGAAAGAACATGTGAGCAAAAGGCCAGCAAAAGGCCAGGAACCGTAA
AAAGGCCGCGTTGCTGGCGTTTTTCCATAGGCTCCGCCCCCCTGACGAGCATCACAAAAATCGACGCTCA
AGTCAGAGGTGGCGAAACCCGACAGGACTATAAAGATACCAGGCGTTTCCCCCTGGAAGCTCCCTCGTGC
GCTCTCCTGTTCCGACCCTGCCGCTTACCGGATACCTGTCCGCCTTTCTCCCTTCGGGAAGCGTGGCGCT
TTCTCATAGCTCACGCTGTAGGTATCTCAGTTCGGTGTAGGTCGTTCGCTCCAAGCTGGGCTGTGTGCAC
GAACCCCCCGTTCAGCCCGACCGCTGCGCCTTATCCGGTAACTATCGTCTTGAGTCCAACCCGGTAAGAC
ACGACTTATCGCCACTGGCAGCAGCCACTGGTAACAGGATTAGCAGAGCGAGGTATGTAGGCGGTGCTAC
AGAGTTCTTGAAGTGGTGGCCTAACTACGGCTACACTAGAAGAACAGTATTTGGTATCTGCGCTCTGCTG
AAGCCAGTTACCTTCGGAAAAAGAGTTGGTAGCTCTTGATCCGGCAAACAAACCACCGCTGGTAGCGGTG
GTTTTTTTGTTTGCAAGCAGCAGATTACGCGCAGAAAAAAAGGATCTCAAGAAGATCCTTTGATCTTTTC
TACGGGGTCTGACGCTCAGTGGAACGAAAACTCACGTTAAGGGATTTTGGTCATGAGATTATCAAAAAGG
ATCTTCACCTAGATCCTTTTAAATTAAAAATGAAGTTTTAAATCAATCTAAAGTATATATGAGTAAACTT
GGTCTGACAGTTACCAATGCTTAATCAGTGAGGCACCTATCTCAGCGATCTGTCTATTTCGTTCATCCAT
AGTTGCCTGACTCCCCGTCGTGTAGATAACTACGATACGGGAGGGCTTACCATCTGGCCCCAGTGCTGCA
ATGATACCGCGAGACCCACGCTCACCGGCTCCAGATTTATCAGCAATAAACCAGCCAGCCGGAAGGGCCG
AGCGCAGAAGTGGTCCTGCAACTTTATCCGCCTCCATCCAGTCTATTAATTGTTGCCGGGAAGCTAGAGT
AAGTAGTTCGCCAGTTAATAGTTTGCGCAACGTTGTTGCCATTGCTACAGGCATCGTGGTGTCACGCTCG
TCGTTTGGTATGGCTTCATTCAGCTCCGGTTCCCAACGATCAAGGCGAGTTACATGATCCCCCATGTTGT
GCAAAAAAGCGGTTAGCTCCTTCGGTCCTCCGATCGTTGTCAGAAGTAAGTTGGCCGCAGTGTTATCACT
CATGGTTATGGCAGCACTGCATAATTCTCTTACTGTCATGCCATCCGTAAGATGCTTTTCTGTGACTGGT
GAGTACTCAACCAAGTCATTCTGAGAATAGTGTATGCGGCGACCGAGTTGCTCTTGCCCGGCGTCAATAC
GGGATAATACCGCGCCACATAGCAGAACTTTAAAAGTGCTCATCATTGGAAAACGTTCTTCGGGGCGAAA
ACTCTCAAGGATCTTACCGCTGTTGAGATCCAGTTCGATGTAACCCACTCGTGCACCCAACTGATCTTCA
GCATCTTTTACTTTCACCAGCGTTTCTGGGTGAGCAAAAACAGGAAGGCAAAATGCCGCAAAAAAGGGAA
TAAGGGCGACACGGAAATGTTGAATACTCATACTCTTCCTTTTTCAATATTATTGAAGCATTTATCAGGG
TTATTGTCTCATGAGCGGATACATATTTGAATGTATTTAGAAAAATAAACAAATAGGGGTTCCGCGCACA
TTTCCCCGAAAAGTGCCACCTGAC
